Addgene plasmid #134567: Cherry-tTA-ER-C3
Purpose: Expresses a Cherry-tTA (tetracycline transcriptional activator)-ER (estrogen receptor hormone binding domain) fusion protein
Depositing lab: Susan Janicki. Publication: Single cell analysis of transcriptional activation dynamics. Rafalska-Metcalf IU, Powers SL, Joo LM, LeRoy G, Janicki SM. PLoS One. 2010 Apr 21;5(4):e10272. doi: 10.1371/journal.pone.0010272. PubMed 20422051.
Backbone
  Vector backbone: pEYFP-C3; vector was modified by substituting mCherry for YFP
  Backbone manufacturer: Clontech
  Backbone size w/o insert (bp): 4700
  Vector type: Mammalian Expression
  Selectable markers: Neomycin (select with G418)
Growth in bacteria
  Bacterial resistance: Kanamycin, 50 μg/mL
  Growth temperature: 37°C
  Growth strain: DH5alpha
  Copy number: High Copy
Gene/Insert
  Gene/Insert name: tTA-ER
  Species: Other
  Promoter: CMV
  Tag / fusion protein: Cherry (N terminal on backbone)
  Cloning method: Restriction Enzyme; 5′ cloning site KpnI (not destroyed); 3′ cloning site ApaI (not destroyed)
  Sequencing primers: 5′ mCherry-F; 3′ SV40pA-R
Terms and licenses: Academic/Nonprofit Terms; Industry Terms: Not Available to Industry
How to cite: Cherry-tTA-ER-C3 was a gift from Susan Janicki (Addgene plasmid # 134567 ; http://n2t.net/addgene:134567 ; RRID:Addgene_134567)
