[The description below was written by a language model from this plasmid's Addgene catalogue record and pLannotate feature annotations shown in this document.]
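Description:
Cherry-tTA-ER-C3 is a mammalian expression plasmid built on the Clontech pEYFP-C3 backbone, in which the YFP coding sequence was replaced by mCherry. It is propagated in E. coli as a high-copy plasmid through a ColE1/pUC-type origin and also carries an f1 origin. A single Tn5 aminoglycoside phosphotransferase gene (NeoR/KanR) serves both hosts: a bacterial (bla-type) promoter drives kanamycin resistance in bacteria, while the adjacent SV40 enhancer/early promoter, with an HSV TK polyadenylation signal, drives G418 resistance for selecting stably transfected mammalian cells.

The payload is a single fusion open reading frame under the CMV immediate early enhancer/promoter and terminated by the SV40 poly(A) signal. The tTA-ER insert was cloned between the KpnI and ApaI sites of the multiple cloning site, downstream of mCherry, so the red fluorescent protein sits at the N terminus. The feature table shows the expected order: mCherry, the Tn10 TetR DNA-binding moiety, the herpes simplex virus VP16 activation domain (together forming the tetracycline-controlled transactivator tTA), and then an estrogen receptor ligand-binding domain. The annotation software labels this last element as the mutated ERT2 variant, whereas the catalogue entry describes it only as the ER hormone-binding domain.

ER fusions of this type generally make protein activity hormone-dependent, so the activator should reach tetO-containing targets only after ligand addition, while the Cherry tag lets its localisation be followed by fluorescence microscopy. This matches the associated work on single-cell analysis of transcriptional activation dynamics, though the record does not specify the ligand or the reporter system used. Short annotated fragments (large T antigen, ble, bGH poly(A)) appear to be backbone remnants rather than functional parts.
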