Features (pLannotate 1.2.2; 18 found; start..end, strand, type, name):
      1..204     +  promoter       CMV promoter: human cytomegalovirus (CMV) immediate early promoter
    249..956     +  CDS            mCherry: mCherry is a basic (constitutively fluorescent) red fluorescent protein published in 2004, derived from Discosoma sp.. It is reported to be a very rapidly-maturing monomer with low acid sensitivity.
    958..1003    +  misc_feature   MCS (fragment): multiple cloning site
   1011..1627    +  CDS            TetR (fragment): tetracycline repressor TetR; tetR from transposon Tn10; TetR binds to the tetracycline operator tetO to inhibit transcription. This inhibition can be relieved by adding tetracycline or doxycycline.
   1779..2012    +  CDS            VP16 AD: transcriptional activation domain of herpes simplex virus protein VP16 (Triezenberg et al., 1988; Cousens et al., 1989); UL48
   2031..2966    +  CDS            ERT2: mutated ligand-binding domain of the human estrogen receptor (Feil et al., 1997)
   2970..2988    +  misc_feature   MCS (fragment): multiple cloning site
   3000..3084    +  CDS            large T antigen (fragment): large T antigen from SV40 (simian virus 40)
   3107..3228    +  polyA_signal   SV40 poly(A) signal: SV40 polyadenylation signal
   3262..3690    -  rep_origin     f1 ori (sequence partly withheld): f1 bacteriophage origin of replication; arrow indicates direction of (+) strand synthesis
   3717..3821    +  promoter       AmpR promoter: bla
   3823..4180    +  promoter       SV40 promoter: SV40 enhancer and early promoter
   4215..5009    +  CDS            NeoR/KanR: aminoglycoside phosphotransferase from Tn5; aph(3')-II (or nptII); confers resistance to neomycin, kanamycin, and G418 (Geneticin®)
   5030..5182    +  CDS            ble (fragment): BLE_KLEPN - Experimental evidence at protein level: Swiss-Prot protein existence level 1. Binding protein with a strong affinity to the bleomycin family of antibiotics. Binds to CL990; an antimitotic-antibiotic compound. From Klebsiella pneumoniae.
   5241..5288    +  polyA_signal   HSV TK poly(A) signal: herpes simplex virus thymidine kinase polyadenylation signal (Cole and Stacy, 1985)
   5379..5395    -  polyA_signal   bGH poly(A) signal (fragment): bovine growth hormone polyadenylation signal
   5617..6205    +  rep_origin     ori: high-copy-number ColE1/pMB1/pBR322/pUC origin of replication
   6380..6683    +  enhancer       CMV enhancer: human cytomegalovirus immediate early enhancer
>Addgene plasmid #134567 | Cherry-tTA-ER-C3 | addgene full sequence | sequence record 265286 | Addgene NGS Result
GTGATGCGGTTTTGGCAGTACATCAATGGGCGTGGATAGCGGTTTGACTCACGGGGATTTCCAAGTCTCC
ACCCCATTGACGTCAATGGGAGTTTGTTTTGGCACCAAAATCAACGGGACTTTCCAAAATGTCGTAACAA
CTCCGCCCCATTGACGCAAATGGGCGGTAGGCGTGTACGGTGGGAGGTCTATATAAGCAGAGCTGGTTTA
GTGAACCGTCAGATCCGCTAGCGCTACCGGTCGCCACCATGGTGAGCAAGGGCGAGGAGGATAACATGGC
CATCATCAAGGAGTTCATGCGCTTCAAGGTGCACATGGAGGGCTCCGTGAACGGCCACGAGTTCGAGATC
GAGGGCGAGGGCGAGGGCCGCCCCTACGAGGGCACCCAGACCGCCAAGCTGAAGGTGACCAAGGGTGGCC
CCCTGCCCTTCGCCTGGGACATCCTGTCCCCTCAGTTCATGTACGGCTCCAAGGCCTACGTGAAGCACCC
CGCCGACATCCCCGACTACTTGAAGCTGTCCTTCCCCGAGGGCTTCAAGTGGGAGCGCGTGATGAACTTC
GAGGACGGCGGCGTGGTGACCGTGACCCAGGACTCCTCCCTGCAGGACGGCGAGTTCATCTACAAGGTGA
AGCTGCGCGGCACCAACTTCCCCTCCGACGGCCCCGTAATGCAGAAGAAGACCATGGGCTGGGAGGCCTC
CTCCGAGCGGATGTACCCCGAGGACGGCGCCCTGAAGGGCGAGATCAAGCAGAGGCTGAAGCTGAAGGAC
GGCGGCCACTACGACGCTGAGGTCAAGACCACCTACAAGGCCAAGAAGCCCGTGCAGCTGCCCGGCGCCT
ACAACGTCAACATCAAGTTGGACATCACCTCCCACAACGAGGACTACACCATCGTGGAACAGTACGAACG
CGCCGAGGGCCGCCACTCCACCGGCGGCATGGACGAGCTGTACAAGTACTCAGATCTCGAGCTCAAGCTT
CGAATTCTGCAGTCGACGGTACCCATGGCATCTAGATTAGATAAAAGTAAAGTGATTAACAGCGCATTAG
AGCTGCTTAATGAGGTCGGAATCGAAGGTTTAACAACCCGTAAACTCGCCCAGAAGCTAGGTGTAGAGCA
GCCTACATTGTATTGGCATGTAAAAAATAAGCGGGCTTTGCTCGACGCCTTAGCCATTGAGATGTTAGAT
AGGCACCATACTCACTTTTGCCCTTTAGAAGGGGAAAGCTGGCAAGATTTTTTACGTAATAACGCTAAAA
GTTTTAGATGTGCTTTACTAAGTCATCGCGATGGAGCAAAAGTACATTTAGGTACACGGCCTACAGAAAA
ACAGTATGAAACTCTCGAAAATCAATTAGCCTTTTTATGCCAACAAGGTTTTTCACTAGAGAATGCATTA
TATGCACTCAGCGCTGTGGGGCATTTTACTTTAGGTTGCGTATTGGAAGATCAAGAGCATCAAGTCGCTA
AAGAAGAAAGGGAAACACCTACTACTGATAGTATGCCGCCATTATTACGACAAGCTATCGAATTATTTGA
TCACCAAGGTGCAGAGCCAGCCTTCTTATTCGGCCTTGAATTGATCATATGCGGATTAGAAAAACAACTT
AAATGTGAAAGTGGGTCCGCGTACAGCCGCGCGCGTACGAAAAACAATTACGGGTCTACCATCGAGGGCC
TGCTCGATCTCCCGGACGACGACGCCCCCGAAGAGGCGGGGCTGGCGGCTCCGCGCCTGTCCTTTCTCCC
CGCGGGACACACGCGCAGACTGTCGACGGCCCCCCCGACCGATGTCAGCCTGGGGGACGAGCTCCACTTA
GACGGCGAGGACGTGGCGATGGCGCATGCCGACGCGCTAGACGATTTCGATCTGGACATGTTGGGGGACG
GGGATTCCCCGGGTCCGGGATTTACCCCCCACGACTCCGCCCCCTACGGCGCTCTGGATATGGCCGACTT
CGAGTTTGAGCAGATGTTTACCGATGCCCTTGGAATTGACGAGTACGGTGGGCCGAATTCCGATCCATCT
GCTGGAGACATGAGAGCTGCCAACCTTTGGCCAAGCCCGCTCATGATCAAACGCTCTAAGAAGAACAGCC
TGGCCTTGTCCCTGACGGCCGACCAGATGGTCAGTGCCTTGTTGGATGCTGAGCCCCCCATACTCTATTC
CGAGTATGATCCTACCAGACCCTTCAGTGAAGCTTCGATGATGGGCTTACTGACCAACCTGGCAGACAGG
GAGCTGGTTCACATGATCAACTGGGCGAAGAGGGTGCCAGGCTTTGTGGATTTGACCCTCCATGATCAGG
TCCACCTTCTAGAATGTGCCTGGCTAGAGATCCTGATGATTGGTCTCGTCTGGCGCTCCATGGAGCACCC
AGTGAAGCTACTGTTTGCTCCTAACTTGCTCTTGGACAGGAACCAGGGAAAATGTGTAGAGGGCATGGTG
GAGATCTTCGACATGCTGCTGGCTACATCATCTCGGTTCCGCATGATGAATCTGCAGGGAGAGGAGTTTG
TGTGCCTCAAATCTATTATTTTGCTTAATTCTGGAGTGTACACATTTCTGTCCAGCACCCTGAAGTCTCT
GGAAGAGAAGGACCATATCCACCGAGTCCTGGACAAGATCACAGACACTTTGATCCACCTGATGGCCAAG
GCAGGCCTGACCCTGCAGCAGCAGCACCAGCGGCTGGCCCAGCTCCTCCTCATCCTCTCCCACATCAGGC
ACATGAGTAACAAAGGCATGGAGCATCTGTACAGCATGAAGTGCAAGAACGTGGTGCCCCTCTATGACCT
GCTGCTGGAGATGCTGGACGCCCACCGCCTACATGCGCCCACTAGCCGTGGAGGGGCATCCGTGGAGGAG
ACGGACCAAAGCCACTTGGCCACTGCGGGCTCTACTTCATCGCATTCCTTGCAAAAGTATTACATCACGG
GGGAGGCAGAGGGTTTCCCTGCCACAGTCCGGGCCCGGGATCCACCGGATCTAGATAACTGATCATAATC
AGCCATACCACATTTGTAGAGGTTTTACTTGCTTTAAAAAACCTCCCACACCTCCCCCTGAACCTGAAAC
ATAAAATGAATGCAATTGTTGTTGTTAACTTGTTTATTGCAGCTTATAATGGTTACAAATAAAGCAATAG
CATCACAAATTTCACAAATAAAGCATTTTTTTCACTGCATTCTAGTTGTGGTTTGTCCAAACTCATCAAT
GTATCTTAACGCGTAAATTGTAAGCGTTAATATTTTGTTAAAATTCGCGTTAAATTTTTGTTAAATCAGC
TCATTTTTTAACCAATAGGCCGAAATCGGCAAAATCCCTTATAAATCAAAAGAATAGACCGAGATAGGGT
[37 nt withheld, positions 3361-3397]
AAAGAACGTGGACTCCAACGTCAAAGG
[49 nt withheld, positions 3425-3473]
T
[91 nt withheld, positions 3475-3565]
G
[124 nt withheld, positions 3567-3690]
CAGGTGGCACTTTTCGGGGAAATGTGCGCGGAACCCCTATTTGTTTATTTTTCTAAATACATTCAAATAT
GTATCCGCTCATGAGACAATAACCCTGATAAATGCTTCAATAATATTGAAAAAGGAAGAGTCCTGAGGCG
GAAAGAACCAGCTGTGGAATGTGTGTCAGTTAGGGTGTGGAAAGTCCCCAGGCTCCCCAGCAGGCAGAAG
TATGCAAAGCATGCATCTCAATTAGTCAGCAACCAGGTGTGGAAAGTCCCCAGGCTCCCCAGCAGGCAGA
AGTATGCAAAGCATGCATCTCAATTAGTCAGCAACCATAGTCCCGCCCCTAACTCCGCCCATCCCGCCCC
TAACTCCGCCCAGTTCCGCCCATTCTCCGCCCCATGGCTGACTAATTTTTTTTATTTATGCAGAGGCCGA
GGCCGCCTCGGCCTCTGAGCTATTCCAGAAGTAGTGAGGAGGCTTTTTTGGAGGCCTAGGCTTTTGCAAA
GATCGATCAAGAGACAGGATGAGGATCGTTTCGCATGATTGAACAAGATGGATTGCACGCAGGTTCTCCG
GCCGCTTGGGTGGAGAGGCTATTCGGCTATGACTGGGCACAACAGACAATCGGCTGCTCTGATGCCGCCG
TGTTCCGGCTGTCAGCGCAGGGGCGCCCGGTTCTTTTTGTCAAGACCGACCTGTCCGGTGCCCTGAATGA
ACTGCAAGACGAGGCAGCGCGGCTATCGTGGCTGGCCACGACGGGCGTTCCTTGCGCAGCTGTGCTCGAC
GTTGTCACTGAAGCGGGAAGGGACTGGCTGCTATTGGGCGAAGTGCCGGGGCAGGATCTCCTGTCATCTC
ACCTTGCTCCTGCCGAGAAAGTATCCATCATGGCTGATGCAATGCGGCGGCTGCATACGCTTGATCCGGC
TACCTGCCCATTCGACCACCAAGCGAAACATCGCATCGAGCGAGCACGTACTCGGATGGAAGCCGGTCTT
GTCGATCAGGATGATCTGGACGAAGAGCATCAGGGGCTCGCGCCAGCCGAACTGTTCGCCAGGCTCAAGG
CGAGCATGCCCGACGGCGAGGATCTCGTCGTGACCCATGGCGATGCCTGCTTGCCGAATATCATGGTGGA
AAATGGCCGCTTTTCTGGATTCATCGACTGTGGCCGGCTGGGTGTGGCGGACCGCTATCAGGACATAGCG
TTGGCTACCCGTGATATTGCTGAAGAGCTTGGCGGCGAATGGGCTGACCGCTTCCTCGTGCTTTACGGTA
TCGCCGCTCCCGATTCGCAGCGCATCGCCTTCTATCGCCTTCTTGACGAGTTCTTCTGAGCGGGACTCTG
GGGTTCGAAATGACCGACCAAGCGACGCCCAACCTGCCATCACGAGATTTCGATTCCACCGCCGCCTTCT
ATGAAAGGTTGGGCTTCGGAATCGTTTTCCGGGACGCCGGCTGGATGATCCTCCAGCGCGGGGATCTCAT
GCTGGAGTTCTTCGCCCACCCTAGGGGGAGGCTAACTGAAACACGGAAGGAGACAATACCGGAAGGAACC
CGCGCTATGACGGCAATAAAAAGACAGAATAAAACGCACGGTGTTGGGTCGTTTGTTCATAAACGCGGGG
TTCGGTCCCAGGGCTGGCACTCTGTCGATACCCCACCGAGACCCCATTGGGGCCAATACGCCCGCGTTTC
TTCCTTTTCCCCACCCCACCCCCCAAGTTCGGGTGAAGGCCCAGGGCTCGCAGCCAACGTCGGGGCGGCA
GGCCCTGCCATAGCCTCAGGTTACTCATATATACTTTAGATTGATTTAAAACTTCATTTTTAATTTAAAA
GGATCTAGGTGAAGATCCTTTTTGATAATCTCATGACCAAAATCCCTTAACGTGAGTTTTCGTTCCACTG
AGCGTCAGACCCCGTAGAAAAGATCAAAGGATCTTCTTGAGATCCTTTTTTTCTGCGCGTAATCTGCTGC
TTGCAAACAAAAAAACCACCGCTACCAGCGGTGGTTTGTTTGCCGGATCAAGAGCTACCAACTCTTTTTC
CGAAGGTAACTGGCTTCAGCAGAGCGCAGATACCAAATACTGTTCTTCTAGTGTAGCCGTAGTTAGGCCA
CCACTTCAAGAACTCTGTAGCACCGCCTACATACCTCGCTCTGCTAATCCTGTTACCAGTGGCTGCTGCC
AGTGGCGATAAGTCGTGTCTTACCGGGTTGGACTCAAGACGATAGTTACCGGATAAGGCGCAGCGGTCGG
GCTGAACGGGGGGTTCGTGCACACAGCCCAGCTTGGAGCGAACGACCTACACCGAACTGAGATACCTACA
GCGTGAGCTATGAGAAAGCGCCACGCTTCCCGAAGGGAGAAAGGCGGACAGGTATCCGGTAAGCGGCAGG
GTCGGAACAGGAGAGCGCACGAGGGAGCTTCCAGGGGGAAACGCCTGGTATCTTTATAGTCCTGTCGGGT
TTCGCCACCTCTGACTTGAGCGTCGATTTTTGTGATGCTCGTCAGGGGGGCGGAGCCTATGGAAAAACGC
CAGCAACGCGGCCTTTTTACGGTTCCTGGCCTTTTGCTGGCCTTTTGCTCACATGTTCTTTCCTGCGTTA
TCCCCTGATTCTGTGGATAACCGTATTACCGCCATGCATTAGTTATTAATAGTAATCAATTACGGGGTCA
TTAGTTCATAGCCCATATATGGAGTTCCGCGTTACATAACTTACGGTAAATGGCCCGCCTGGCTGACCGC
CCAACGACCCCCGCCCATTGACGTCAATAATGACGTATGTTCCCATAGTAACGCCAATAGGGACTTTCCA
TTGACGTCAATGGGTGGAGTATTTACGGTAAACTGCCCACTTGGCAGTACATCAAGTGTATCATATGCCA
AGTACGCCCCCTATTGACGTCAATGACGGTAAATGGCCCGCCTGGCATTATGCCCAGTACATGACCTTAT
GGGACTTTCCTACTTGGCAGTACATCTACGTATTAGTCATCGCTATTACCATG
